Addgene plasmid #195428: pMZ-180
Purpose: Transient, constitutive expression of synZiFTR: ZF5-p65
Depositing lab: Ahmad Khalil. Depositing organization: Boston University Main Campus. Publication: Multidimensional control of therapeutic human cell function with synthetic gene circuits. Li HS, Israni DV, Gagnon KA, Gan KA, Raymond MH, Sander JD, Roybal KT, Joung JK, Wong WW, Khalil AS. Science. 2022 Dec 16;378(6625):1227-1234. doi: 10.1126/science.ade0156. Epub 2022 Dec 15. PubMed 36520914.
Backbone
  Vector backbone: pCAGEN
  Vector type: Mammalian Expression
Growth in bacteria
  Bacterial resistance: Ampicillin, 100 μg/mL
  Growth temperature: 37°C
  Growth strain: NEB Stable
  Copy number: Unknown
Gene/Insert
  Gene/Insert name: pUb - 3XFLAG - NLS - ZF5-7 (ZF5) - p65 - RbGpA
  Species: Synthetic
  Cloning method: Gibson Cloning
Terms and licenses: Academic/Nonprofit Terms; Industry Terms: Not Available to Industry
How to cite: pMZ-180 was a gift from Ahmad Khalil (Addgene plasmid # 195428 ; http://n2t.net/addgene:195428 ; RRID:Addgene_195428)
