[The description below was written by a language model from this plasmid's Addgene catalogue record and pLannotate feature annotations shown in this document.]
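Description:
pMZ-180 is a 5.6 kb mammalian expression plasmid built on the pCAGEN backbone for transient, constitutive production of a synthetic zinc finger transcription regulator (synZiFTR), ZF5-p65. It is propagated in E. coli through a high-copy ColE1/pUC-type origin and selected with ampicillin via the β-lactamase gene and its native promoter. The backbone also carries an SV40 origin of replication with an adjacent SV40 poly(A) signal, along with lac promoter/operator remnants and short lacI fragments that are vestiges of the cloning vector rather than functional parts of the design. No mammalian selection marker is annotated, consistent with transient transfection use.

The expression cassette, assembled by Gibson cloning, replaces the usual CAG promoter of the parent vector with the human ubiquitin C (UbC) promoter; only a 20 nt remnant of the CMV enhancer remains upstream. UbC drives a single synthetic open reading frame consisting of an N-terminal 3xFLAG epitope for detection, a nuclear localisation signal, the engineered zinc finger array ZF5-7 (ZF5) as the DNA-binding domain, and the transcriptional activation domain of human RelA (p65). The NLS and most of the zinc finger region are not recognised by the automated annotation, which only flags a short match to ZFHD1, presumably reflecting shared zinc finger sequence. Transcripts are terminated by the rabbit β-globin polyadenylation region, of which the annotated HBB fragment is most likely a part.

In use, the constitutively expressed ZF5-p65 protein should activate reporter or effector genes placed under promoters carrying cognate ZF5 binding sites, making the plasmid a component for building and testing synthetic gene circuits in human cells.
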