Features (pLannotate 1.2.2; 18 found; start..end, strand, type, name):
     88..948     -  CDS            AmpR: β-lactamase; bla; confers resistance to ampicillin, carbenicillin, and related antibiotics
    949..1053    -  promoter       AmpR promoter: bla
   1084..1103    +  enhancer       CMV enhancer (fragment): human cytomegalovirus immediate early enhancer
   1104..2308    +  promoter       UbC promoter: human ubiquitin C promoter
   2335..2400    +  CDS            3xFLAG: three tandem FLAG® epitope tags, followed by an enterokinase cleavage site
   2941..2957    +  CDS            ZFHD1 (DNA binding domain) (fragment): composite human DNA-binding domain composed of domains from the transcription factors Zif268 and Oct-1 (Pomerantz et al., 1995)
   3226..3597    +  CDS            RelA (p65) AD: transcriptional activation domain of human RelA, also known as p65 (O'Shea and Perkins, 2008)
   3609..3680    +  CDS            HBB (fragment): HBB_PONPY - Experimental evidence at transcript level: Swiss-Prot protein existence level 2. Involved in oxygen transport from the lung to the various peripheral tissues. From Pongo pygmaeus (Bornean orangutan).
   3751..3806    +  polyA_signal   β-globin poly(A) signal: rabbit β-globin polyadenylation signal (Gil and Proudfoot, 1987)
   4191..4207    -  protein_bind   lac operator: The lac repressor binds to the lac operator to inhibit transcription in E. coli. This inhibition can be relieved by adding lactose or isopropyl-β-D-thiogalactopyranoside (IPTG). lac repressor encoded by lacI
   4215..4245    -  promoter       lac promoter: promoter for the E. coli lac operon
   4260..4281    -  protein_bind   CAP binding site: CAP binding activates transcription in the presence of cAMP. E. coli catabolite activator protein
   4294..4333    -  CDS            lacI (fragment): lac repressor; lacI; The lac repressor binds to the lac operator to inhibit transcription in E. coli. This inhibition can be relieved by adding lactose or isopropyl-β-D-thiogalactopyranoside (IPTG).
   4340..4362    +  promoter       SV40 promoter (fragment): SV40 enhancer and early promoter
   4366..4500    +  rep_origin     SV40 ori: SV40 origin of replication
   4520..4654    +  polyA_signal   SV40 poly(A) signal: SV40 polyadenylation signal
   4656..4710    -  CDS            lacI (fragment): lac repressor; lacI; The lac repressor binds to the lac operator to inhibit transcription in E. coli. This inhibition can be relieved by adding lactose or isopropyl-β-D-thiogalactopyranoside (IPTG).
   4893..5481    -  rep_origin     ori: high-copy-number ColE1/pMB1/pBR322/pUC origin of replication
>Addgene plasmid #195428 | pMZ-180 | addgene full sequence | sequence record 385002 | Addgene NGS Result
AAAAAGGATCTTCACCTAGATCCTTTTAAATTAAAAATGAAGTTTTAAATCAATCTAAAGTATATATGAG
TAAACTTGGTCTGACAGTTACCAATGCTTAATCAGTGAGGCACCTATCTCAGCGATCTGTCTATTTCGTT
CATCCATAGTTGCCTGACTCCCCGTCGTGTAGATAACTACGATACGGGAGGGCTTACCATCTGGCCCCAG
TGCTGCAATGATACCGCGAGACCCACGCTCACCGGCTCCAGATTTATCAGCAATAAACCAGCCAGCCGGA
AGGGCCGAGCGCAGAAGTGGTCCTGCAACTTTATCCGCCTCCATCCAGTCTATTAATTGTTGCCGGGAAG
CTAGAGTAAGTAGTTCGCCAGTTAATAGTTTGCGCAACGTTGTTGCCATTGCTACAGGCATCGTGGTGTC
ACGCTCGTCGTTTGGTATGGCTTCATTCAGCTCCGGTTCCCAACGATCAAGGCGAGTTACATGATCCCCC
ATGTTGTGCAAAAAAGCGGTTAGCTCCTTCGGTCCTCCGATCGTTGTCAGAAGTAAGTTGGCCGCAGTGT
TATCACTCATGGTTATGGCAGCACTGCATAATTCTCTTACTGTCATGCCATCCGTAAGATGCTTTTCTGT
GACTGGTGAGTACTCAACCAAGTCATTCTGAGAATAGTGTATGCGGCGACCGAGTTGCTCTTGCCCGGCG
TCAATACGGGATAATACCGCGCCACATAGCAGAACTTTAAAAGTGCTCATCATTGGAAAACGTTCTTCGG
GGCGAAAACTCTCAAGGATCTTACCGCTGTTGAGATCCAGTTCGATGTAACCCACTCGTGCACCCAACTG
ATCTTCAGCATCTTTTACTTTCACCAGCGTTTCTGGGTGAGCAAAAACAGGAAGGCAAAATGCCGCAAAA
AAGGGAATAAGGGCGACACGGAAATGTTGAATACTCATACTCTTCCTTTTTCAATATTATTGAAGCATTT
ATCAGGGTTATTGTCTCATGAGCGGATACATATTTGAATGTATTTAGAAAAATAAACAAATAGGGGTTCC
GCGCACATTTCCCCGAAAAGTGCCACCTGGGTCGACATTGATTATTGACTAGTGCGCCGGGTTTTGGCGC
CTCCCGCGGGCGCCCCCCTCCTCACGGCGAGCGCTGCCACGTCAGACGAAGGGCGCAGCGAGCGTCCTGA
TCCTTCCGCCCGGACGCTCAGGACAGCGGCCCGCTGCTCATAAGACTCGGCCTTAGAACCCCAGTATCAG
CAGAAGGACATTTTAGGACGGGACTTGGGTGACTCTAGGGCACTGGTTTTCTTTCCAGAGAGCGGAACAG
GCGAGGAAAAGTAGTCCCTTCTCGGCGATTCTGCGGAGGGATCTCCGTGGGGCGGTGAACGCCGATGATT
ATATAAGGACGCGCCGGGTGTGGCACAGCTAGTTCCGTCGCAGCCGGGATTTGGGTCGCGGTTCTTGTTT
GTGGATCGCTGTGATCGTCACTTGGTGAGTAGCGGGCTGCTGGGCTGGCCGGGGCTTTCGTGGCCGCCGG
GCCGCTCGGTGGGACGGAAGCGTGTGGAGAGACCGCCAAGGGCTGTAGTCTGGGTCCGCGAGCAAGGTTG
CCCTGAACTGGGGGTTGGGGGGAGCGCAGCAAAATGGCGGCTGTTCCCGAGTCTTGAATGGAAGACGCTT
GTGAGGCGGGCTGTGAGGTCGTTGAAACAAGGTGGGGGGCATGGTGGGCGGCAAGAACCCAAGGTCTTGA
GGCCTTCGCTAATGCGGGAAAGCTCTTATTCGGGTGAGATGGGCTGGGGCACCATCTGGGGACCCTGACG
TGAAGTTTGTCACTGACTGGAGAACTCGGTTTGTCGTCTGTTGCGGGGGCGGCAGTTATGGCGGTGCCGT
TGGGCAGTGCACCCGTACCTTTGGGAGCGCGCGCCCTCGTCGTGTCGTGACGTCACCCGTTCTGTTGGCT
TATAATGCAGGGTGGGGCCACCTGCCGGTAGGTGTGCGGTAGGCTTTTCTCCGTCGCAGGACGCAGGGTT
CGGGCCTAGGGTAGGCTCTCCTGAATCGACAGGCGCCGGACCTCTGGTGAGGGGAGGGATAAGTGAGGCG
TCAGTTTCTTTGGTCGGTTTTATGTACCTATCTTCTTAAGTAGCTGAAGCTCCGGTTTTGAACTATGCGC
TCGGGGTTGGCGAGTGTGTTTTGTGAAGTTTTTTAGGCACCTTTTGAAATGTAATCATTTGGGTCAATAT
GTAATTTTCAGTGTTAGACTAGTAAATTGTCCGCTAAATTCTGGCCGTTTTTGGCTTTTTTGTTAGACAC
GCGTTTAATTAAGCCGCCACCATGGACTACAAAGACCATGACGGTGATTATAAAGATCATGACATCGATT
ACAAGGATGACGATGACAAGATGGCCCCCAAGAAAAAGAGGAAGGTGGGCATTCACGGGGTGCCGGGTGG
ACTCGAGGGAGGCGGTGGAAGCGGCGGTACCGCTAGCTCTAGACCAGGCGAACGACCGTTTCAATGCCGG
ATATGTATGAGGAACTTCTCCAACATGAGTAATCTTACCAGGCACACCCGAACACATACAGGAGAAAAGC
CATTCCAATGTCGAATTTGTATGCGCAATTTTTCAGATCGCAGCGTACTGAGGAGACACCTCCGCACACA
TACTGGTTCACAGAAGCCCTTTCAGTGCAGGATTTGTATGCGCAACTTTAGCGATCCTTCAAACCTCGCA
AGGCACACTAGAACGCATACAGGTGAGAAGCCTTTCCAGTGTCGCATCTGTATGCGGAACTTCAGCGATA
GAAGTTCCCTTCGGCGGCATTTGCGAACTCACACCGGTTCTCAAAAACCTTTTCAGTGCCGAATTTGTAT
GCGCAACTTCAGCCAGAGCGGCACTCTTCACAGGCACACGCGCACGCACACCGGGGAAAAACCGTTTCAA
TGTCGAATCTGCATGCGCAATTTTAGCCAAAGACCCAACCTTACAAGACATCTGCGCACACACTTGCGGG
GATCCACCTGCAGGGATGAGTTTCCCACCATGGTGTTTCCTTCTGGGCAGATCAGCCAGGCCTCGGCCTT
GGCCCCGGCCCCTCCCCAAGTCCTGCCCCAGGCTCCAGCCCCTGCCCCTGCTCCAGCCATGGTATCAGCT
CTGGCCCAGGCCCCAGCCCCTGTCCCAGTCCTAGCCCCAGGCCCTCCTCAGGCTGTGGCCCCACCTGCCC
CCAAGCCCACCCAGGCTGGGGAAGGAACGCTGTCAGAGGCCCTGCTGCAGCTGCAGTTTGATGATGAAGA
CCTGGGGGCCTTGCTTGGCAACAGCACAGACCCAGCTGTGTTCACAGACCTGGCATCCGTCGACAACTCC
GAGTTTCAGCAGCTGCTGAACCAGGGCATACCTGTGGCCCCCCACACAACTGAGCCCATGCTGATGGAGT
ACCCTGAGGCTATAACTCGCCTAGTGACAGGGGCCCAGAGGCCCCCCGACCCAGCTCCTGCTCCACTGGG
GGCCCCGGGGCTCCCCAATGGCCTCCTTTCAGGAGATGAAGACTTCTCCTCCATTGCGGACATGGACTTC
TCAGCCCTGCTGAGTCAGATCAGCTCCTAAGCGGCCGCACTCCTCAGGTGCAGGCTGCCTATCAGAAGGT
GGTGGCTGGTGTGGCCAATGCCCTGGCTCACAAATACCACTGAGATCTTTTTCCCTCTGCCAAAAATTAT
GGGGACATCATGAAGCCCCTTGAGCATCTGACTTCTGGCTAATAAAGGAAATTTATTTTCATTGCAATAG
TGTGTTGGAATTTTTTGTGTCTCTCACTCGGAAGGACATATGGGAGGGCAAATCATTTAAAACATCAGAA
TGAGTATTTGGTTTAGAGTTTGGCAACATATGCCCATATGCTGGCTGCCATGAACAAAGGTTGGCTATAA
AGAGGTCATCAGTATATGAAACAGCCCCCTGCTGTCCATTCCTTATTCCATAGAAAAGCCTTGACTTGAG
GTTAGATTTTTTTTATATTTTGTTTTGTGTTATTTTTTTCTTTAACATCCCTAAAATTTTCCTTACATGT
TTTACTAGCCAGATTTTTCCTCCTCTCCTGACTACTCCCAGTCATAGCTGTCCCTCTTCTCTTATGGAGA
TCCCTCGACCTGCAGCCCAAGCTTGGCGTAATCATGGTCATAGCTGTTTCCTGTGTGAAATTGTTATCCG
CTCACAATTCCACACAACATACGAGCCGGAAGCATAAAGTGTAAAGCCTGGGGTGCCTAATGAGTGAGCT
AACTCACATTAATTGCGTTGCGCTCACTGCCCGCTTTCCAGTCGGGAAACCTGTCGTGCCAGCGGATCCG
CATCTCAATTAGTCAGCAACCATAGTCCCGCCCCTAACTCCGCCCAGTTCCGCCCATTCTCCGCCCCATG
GCTGACTAATTTTTTTTATTTATGCAGAGGCCGAGGCCGCCTCGGCCTCTGAGCTATTCCAGAAGTAGTG
AGGAGGCTTTTTTGGAGGCCTAGGCTTTTGCAAAAAGCTAACTTGTTTATTGCAGCTTATAATGGTTACA
AATAAAGCAATAGCATCACAAATTTCACAAATAAAGCATTTTTTTCACTGCATTCTAGTTGTGGTTTGTC
CAAACTCATCAATGTATCTTATCATGTCTGGATCCGCTGCATTAATGAATCGGCCAACGCGCGGGGAGAG
GCGGTTTGCGTATTGGGCGCTCTTCCGCTTCCTCGCTCACTGACTCGCTGCGCTCGGTCGTTCGGCTGCG
GCGAGCGGTATCAGCTCACTCAAAGGCGGTAATACGGTTATCCACAGAATCAGGGGATAACGCAGGAAAG
AACATGTGAGCAAAAGGCCAGCAAAAGGCCAGGAACCGTAAAAAGGCCGCGTTGCTGGCGTTTTTCCATA
GGCTCCGCCCCCCTGACGAGCATCACAAAAATCGACGCTCAAGTCAGAGGTGGCGAAACCCGACAGGACT
ATAAAGATACCAGGCGTTTCCCCCTGGAAGCTCCCTCGTGCGCTCTCCTGTTCCGACCCTGCCGCTTACC
GGATACCTGTCCGCCTTTCTCCCTTCGGGAAGCGTGGCGCTTTCTCATAGCTCACGCTGTAGGTATCTCA
GTTCGGTGTAGGTCGTTCGCTCCAAGCTGGGCTGTGTGCACGAACCCCCCGTTCAGCCCGACCGCTGCGC
CTTATCCGGTAACTATCGTCTTGAGTCCAACCCGGTAAGACACGACTTATCGCCACTGGCAGCAGCCACT
GGTAACAGGATTAGCAGAGCGAGGTATGTAGGCGGTGCTACAGAGTTCTTGAAGTGGTGGCCTAACTACG
GCTACACTAGAAGAACAGTATTTGGTATCTGCGCTCTGCTGAAGCCAGTTACCTTCGGAAAAAGAGTTGG
TAGCTCTTGATCCGGCAAACAAACCACCGCTGGTAGCGGTGGTTTTTTTGTTTGCAAGCAGCAGATTACG
CGCAGAAAAAAAGGATCTCAAGAAGATCCTTTGATCTTTTCTACGGGGTCTGACGCTCAGTGGAACGAAA
ACTCACGTTAAGGGATTTTGGTCATGAGATTATC
